Addgene plasmid #57660: tdEos-PTK2-N-10
Purpose: Localization: Focal Adhesion Kinase, Excitation: 505 / 569, Emission: 516 / 581
Depositing lab: Michael Davidson. Depositing organization: Florida State University, Tallahassee.
Backbone
  Vector backbone: tdEos-N1
  Backbone size w/o insert (bp): 4750
  Vector type: Mammalian Expression
  Selectable markers: Neomycin (select with G418)
Growth in bacteria
  Bacterial resistance: Kanamycin, 50 μg/mL
  Growth temperature: 37°C
  Growth strain: DH5alpha
  Copy number: High Copy
Gene/Insert
  Gene/Insert name: PTK2 (alt name: AB209083.1)
  Species: H. sapiens (human)
  Entrez Gene: PTK2 (a.k.a. FADK, FADK 1, FAK, FAK1, FRNK, PPP1R71, p125FAK, pp125FAK)
  Promoter: CMV
  Tag / fusion protein: tdEos (C terminal on backbone)
  Cloning method: Unknown
  Sequencing primers: 5′ CMV-F; 3′ SV40pA-R
Terms and licenses: Academic/Nonprofit Terms; Industry Terms
Depositor comments: . Excitation = 505 / 569; Emission = 516 / 581
How to cite: tdEos-PTK2-N-10 was a gift from Michael Davidson (Addgene plasmid # 57660 ; http://n2t.net/addgene:57660 ; RRID:Addgene_57660)
