[The description below was written by a language model from this plasmid's Addgene catalogue record.]
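Description:
tdEos-PTK2-N-10 is a mammalian expression plasmid built on the tdEos-N1 backbone (about 4.75 kb without the insert), an N1-style fusion vector in which a gene of interest is placed upstream of the fluorescent protein coding sequence. It is maintained as a high-copy plasmid in E. coli under kanamycin selection, and it carries a neomycin resistance marker so that transfected mammalian cells can be selected with G418. The record does not include a feature table, so the origin of replication and other backbone elements are not itemised. The listed SV40pA reverse sequencing primer suggests an SV40 polyadenylation signal downstream of the fusion.

The insert is human PTK2, which encodes focal adhesion kinase (FAK), a non-receptor tyrosine kinase that concentrates at integrin-based focal adhesions. It is expressed from the CMV promoter, a strong constitutive promoter in most mammalian cell lines, and is fused at its C terminus to tdEos supplied by the backbone. The "10" in the name may refer to the length of the linker between the two partners, but the record does not say so. tdEos is a tandem-dimer form of the photoconvertible protein Eos. The two recorded spectral pairs correspond to its green state (excitation 505 nm, emission 516 nm) and its red, photoconverted state (excitation 569 nm, emission 581 nm).

The stated purpose is localisation of focal adhesion kinase. The construct therefore serves as a fluorescent marker for FAK in live or fixed mammalian cells. Photoconversion also lends itself to optical highlighting and tracking of selected protein pools, or to single-molecule localisation imaging, though the record names no specific application.
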