>Addgene plasmid #57660 | tdEos-PTK2-N-10 | depositor partial sequence | sequence record 88814 | insert sequence
GACAGATCCGCTAGCGCCACCATGGCAGCTGCTTACCTTGACCCCCACTTGAATCACACACCAAATTCGA
GTACTAAGACTCACCTGGGTACTGGTATGGAACGTTCTCCTGGTGCAATGGAGCGAGTATTAAAGGTCTT
TCATTATTTTGAAAGCAATAGTGAGCCAACCACCTGGGCCAGTATTATCAGGCATGGAGATGCTACTGAT
GTCAGGGGCATCATTCAGAAGATAGTGGACAGTCACAAAGTAAAGCATGTGGCCTGCTATGGATTCCGCC
TCAGTCACCTGCGGTCAGAGGAGGTTCACTGGCTTCACGTGGATATGGGCGTCTCCAGTGTGAGGGAGAA
GTATGAGCTTGCTCACCCACCAGAGGAGTGGAAATATGAATTGAGAATTCGTTATTTGCCAAAAGGATTT
CTAAACCAGTTTACTGAAGATAAGCCAACTTTGAATTTCTTCTATCAACAGGTGAAGAGCGATTATATGT
TAGAGATAGCTGATCAAGTGGACCAGGAAATTGCTTTGAAGTTGGGTTGTCTAGAAATACGGCGATCATA
CTGGGAGATGCGGGGCAATGCACTAGAAAAGAAGTCTAACTATGAAGTATTAGAAAAAGATGTTGGTTTA
AAGCGATTTTTTCCTAAGAGTTTACTGGATTCTGTCAAGGCCAAAACACTAAGAAAACTGATCCAACAAA
CATTTAGACAATTTGCCAACCTTAATAGAGAAGAAAGTATTCTGAAATTCTTTGAGATCCTGTCTCCAGT
CTACAGATTTGATAAGGAATGCTTCAAGTGTGCTCTTGGTTCAAGCTGGATTATTTCAGTGGAACTGGCA
ATCGGCCCAGAAGAAGGAATCAGTTACCTAACGGACAAGGGCTGCAATCCCACACATCTTGCTGACTTCA
CTCAAGTGCAAACCATTCAGTATTCAAACAGTGAAGACAAGGACAGAAAAGGAATGCTACAACTAAAAAT
AGCAGGTGCACCCGAGCCTCTGACAGTGACGGCACCATCCCTAACCATTGCGGAGAATATGGCTGACCTA
ATAGATGGGTACTGCCGGCTGGTGAATGGAACCTCGCAGTCATTTATCATCAGACCTCAGAAAGAAGGTG
AACGGGCTTTGCCATCAATACCAAAGTTGGCCAACAGCGAAAAGCAAGGCATGCGGACACACGCCGTCTC
TGTGTCAGAAACAGATGATTATGCTGAGATTATAGATGAAGAAGATACTTACACCATGCCCTCAACCAGG
GATTATGAGATTCAAAGAGAAAGAATAGAACTTGGACGATGTATTGGAGAAGGCCAATTTGGAGATGTAC
ATCAAGGCATTTATATGAGTCCAGAGAATCCAGCTTTGGCGGTTGCAATTAAAACATGTAAAAACTGTAC
TTCGGACAGCGTGAGAGAGAAATTTCTTCAAGAAGCCTTAACAATGCGTCAGTTTGACCATCCTCATATT
GTGAAGCTGATTGGAGTCATCACAGAGAATCCTGTCTGGATAATCATGGAGCTGTGCACACTTGGAGAGC
TGAGGTCATTTTTGCAAGTAAGGAAATACAGTTTGGATCTAGCATCTTTGATCCTGTATGCCTATCAGCT
TAGTACAGCTCTTGCATATCTAGAGAGCAAAAGATTTGTACACAGGGACATTGCTGCTCGGAATGTTCTG
GTGTCCTCAAATGATTGTGTAAAATTAGGAGACTTTGGATTATCCCGATATATGGAAGATAGTACTTACT
ACAAAGCTTCCAAAGGAAAATTGCCTATTAAATGGATGGCTCCAGAGTCAATCAATTTTCGACGTTTTAC
CTCAGCTAGTGACGTATGGATGTTTGGTGTGTGTATGTGGGAGATACTGATGCATGGTGTGAAGCCTTTT
CAAGGAGTGAAGAACAATGATGTAATCGGTCGAATTGAAAATGGGGAAAGATTACCAATGCCTCCAAATT
GTCCTCCTACCCTCTACAGCCTTATGACGAAATGCTGGGCCTATGACCCCAGCAGGCGGCCCAGGTTTAC
TGAACTTAAAGCTCAGCTCAGCACAATCCTGGAGGAAGAGAAGGCTCAGCAAGAAGAGCGCATGAGGATG
GAGTCCAGAAGACAGGCCACAGTGTCCTGGGACTCCGGAGGGTCTGATGAAGCACCGCCCAAGCCCAGCA
GACCGGGTTATCCCAGTCCGAGGTCCAGCGAAGGATTTTATCCCAGCCCACAGCACATGGTACAAACCAA
TCATTACCAGGTTTCTGGCTACCCTGGTTCACATGGAATCACAGCCATGGCTGGCAGCATCTATCCAGGT
CAGGCATCTCTTTTGGACCAAACAGATTCATGGAATCATAGACCTCAGGAGATAGCAATGTGGCAGCCCA
ATGTGGAGGACTCTACAGTATTGGACCTGCGAGGGATTGGGCAAGTGTTGCCAACCCATCTGATGGAAGA
GCGTCTAATCCGACAGCAACAGGAAATGGAAGAAGATCAGCGCTGGCTGGAAAAAGAGGAAAGATTTCTG
AAACCTGATGTGAGACTCTCTCGAGGCAGTATTGACAGGGAGGATGGAAGTCTTCAGGGTCCGATTGGAA
ACCAACATATATATCAGCCTGTGGGTAAACCAGATCCTGCAGCTCCACCAAAGAAACCGCCTCGCCCTGG
AGCTCCCGGTCATCTGGGAAGCCTTGCCAGCCTCAGCAGCCCTGCTGACAGCTACAACGAGGGTGTCAAG
CCATGGAGGCTTCAGCCCCAGGAAATCAGCCCCCCTCCTACTGCCAACCTGGACCGGTCGAATGATAAGG
TGTACGAGAATGTGACGGGCCTGGTGAAAGCTGTCATCGAGATGTCCAGTAAAATCCAGCCAGCCCCACC
AGAGGAGTATGTCCCTATGGTGAAGGAAGTCGGCTTGGCCCTGAGGACATTATTGGCCACTGTGGATGAG
ACCATTCCCCTCCTACCAGCCAGCACCCACCGAGAGATTGAGATGGCACAGAAGCTATTGAACTCTGACC
TGGGTGAGCTCATCAACAAGATGAAACTGGCCCAGCAGTATGTCATGACCAGCCTCCAGCAAGAGTACAA
AAAGCAAATGCTGACTGCTGCTCACGCCCTGGCTGTGGATGCCAAAAACTTACTCGATGTCATTGACCAA
GCAAGACTGAAAATGCTTGGGCAGACGAGACCACACAGCTCCGGAGGGGATCCACCGGTCGCCACCATGA
GTGCGATTAAGCCAGACATGAAGATCAACCTCCGTATGGAAGGCAACGTAAACGGGCACCACTTTGTGAT
CGACGGAGATGGTACAGGCAAGCCTTTTGAGGGAAAACAGAGTATGGATCTTGAAGTCAAAGAGGGCGGA
CCTCTGCCTTTTGCCTTTGATATCCTGACCACTGCATTCCATTACGGCAACAGGGTATTCGCCGAATATC
CAGACCACATACAAGACTATTTTAAGCAGTCGTTTCCTAAGGGGTATTCGTGGGAACGAAGCTTGACTTT
CGAAGACGGGGGCATTTGCATTGCCAGAAACGACATAACAATGGAAGGGGACACTTTCTATAATAAAGTT
CGATTTCACGGTGTAAACTTTCCCGCCAATGGTCCAGTTATGCAGAAGAAGACGCTGAAATGGGAGCCCT
CCACTGAGAAAATGTATGTGCGTGATGGAGTGCTGACTGGTGATATTCGCATGGCTTTGTTGCTTGAAGG
AAATGCCCATTACCGATGTGACTTCAGAACTACTTACAAAGCTAAGGAGAAGGGTGTCAAGTTACCAGGC
TACCACTTTGTGGACCACTGCATTGAGATTTTAAGCCATGACAAAGATTACAACAAGGTTAAGCTGTATG
AGCATGCTGTTGCTCATTCTGGATTGCCTGACAATGCCAGACGATCCGGTAGCGGTCACGGTACTGGTTC
TACTGGTTCTGGTTCTTCTGAGAGTGCGATTAAGCCAGACATGAAGATCAACCTCCGTATGGAAGGCAAC
GTAAACGGGCACCACTTTGTGATCGACGGAGATGGTACAGGCAAGCCTTTTGAGGGAAAACAGAGTATGG
ATCTTGAAGTCAAAGAGGGCGGACCTCTGCCTTTTGCCTTTGATATCCTGACCACTGCATTCCATTACGG
CAACAGGGTATTCGCCGAATATCCAGACCACATACAAGACTATTTTAAGCAGTCGTTTCCTAAGGGGTAT
TCGTGGGAACGAAGCTTGACTTTCGAAGACGGGGGCATTTGCATTGCCAGAAACGACATAACAATGGAAG
GGGACACTTTCTATAATAAAGTTCGATTTCACGGTGTAAACTTTCCCGCCAATGGTCCAGTTATGCAGAA
GAAGACGCTGAAATGGGAGCCCTCCACTGAGAAAATGTATGTGCGTGATGGAGTGCTGACTGGTGATATT
CGCATGGCTTTGTTGCTTGAAGGAAATGCCCATTACCGATGTGACTTCAGAACTACTTACAAAGCTAAGG
AGAAGGGTGTCAAGTTACCAGGCTACCACTTTGTGGACCACTGCATTGAGATTTTAAGCCATGACAAAGA
TTACAACAAGGTTAAGCTGTATGAGCATGCTGTTGCTCATTCTGGATTGCCTGACAATGCCAGACGATAA
GCGGCCGCGACTCTAGATCATAATCAGCCATACCACATT
