>Addgene plasmid #57660 | tdEos-PTK2-N-10 | addgene partial sequence | sequence record 178443 | Addgene Partial NGS Result
GTTAAGCTGTATGAGCATGCTGTTGCTCATTCTGGATTGCCTGACAATGCCAGACGATAAGCGGCCGCGA
CTCTAGATCATAATCAGCCATACCACATTTGTAGAGGTTTTACTTGCTTTAAAAAACCTCCCACACCTCC
CCCTGAACCTGAAACATAAAATGAATGCAATTGTTGTTGTTAACTTGTTTATTGCAGCTTATAATGGTTA
CAAATAAAGCAATAGCATCACAAATTTCACAAATAAAGCATTTTTTTCACTGCATTCTAGTTGTGGTTTG
TCCAAACTCATCAATGTATCTTAAGGCGTAAATTGTAAGCGTTAATATTTTGTTAAAATTCGCGTTAAAT
TTTTGTTAAATCAGCTCATTTTTTAACCAATAGGCCGAAATCGGCAAAATCCCTTATAAATCAAAAGAAT
AGACCGAGATAGGGT
[37 nt withheld, positions 436-472]
AAAGAACGTGGACTCCAACGTCAAAGG
[49 nt withheld, positions 500-548]
T
[91 nt withheld, positions 550-640]
G
[124 nt withheld, positions 642-765]
CAGGTGGCACTTTTCGGGGAAATGTGCGCGGAACCCCTATTTGTTTATTTTTCTAAATACATTCAAATAT
GTATCCGCTCATGAGACAATAACCCTGATAAATGCTTCAATAATATTGAAAAAGGAAGAGTCCTGAGGCG
GAAAGAACCAGCTGTGGAATGTGTGTCAGTTAGGGTGTGGAAAGTCCCCAGGCTCCCCAGCAGGCAGAAG
TATGCAAAGCATGCATCTCAATTAGTCAGCAACCAGGTGTGGAAAGTCCCCAGGCTCCCCAGCAGGCAGA
AGTATGCAAAGCATGCATCTCAATTAGTCAGCAACCATAGTCCCGCCCCTAACTCCGCCCATCCCGCCCC
TAACTCCGCCCAGTTCCGCCCATTCTCCGCCCCATGGCTGACTAATTTTTTTTATTTATGCAGAGGCCGA
GGCCGCCTCGGCCTCTGAGCTATTCCAGAAGTAGTGAGGAGGCTTTTTTGGAGGCCTAGGCTTTTGCAAA
GATCGATCAAGAGACAGGATGAGGATCGTTTCGCATGATTGAACAAGATGGATTGCACGCAGGTTCTCCG
GCCGCTTGGGTGGAGAGGCTATTCGGCTATGACTGGGCACAACAGACAATCGGCTGCTCTGATGCCGCCG
TGTTCCGGCTGTCAGCGCAGGGGCGCCCGGTTCTTTTTGTCAAGACCGACCTGTCCGGTGCCCTGAATGA
ACTGCAAGACGAGGCAGCGCGGCTATCGTGGCTGGCCACGACGGGCGTTCCTTGCGCAGCTGTGCTCGAC
GTTGTCACTGAAGCGGGAAGGGACTGGCTGCTATTGGGCGAAGTGCCGGGGCAGGATCTCCTGTCATCTC
ACCTTGCTCCTGCCGAGAAAGTATCCATCATGGCTGATGCAATGCGGCGGCTGCATACGCTTGATCCGGC
TACCTGCCCATTCGACCACCAAGCGAAACATCGCATCGAGCGAGCACGTACTCGGATGGAAGCCGGTCTT
GTCGATCAGGATGATCTGGACGAAGAGCATCAGGGGCTCGCGCCAGCCGAACTGTTCGCCAGGCTCAAGG
CGAGCATGCCCGACGGCGAGGATCTCGTCGTGACCCATGGCGATGCCTGCTTGCCGAATATCATGGTGGA
AAATGGCCGCTTTTCTGGATTCATCGACTGTGGCCGGCTGGGTGTGGCGGACCGCTATCAGGACATAGCG
TTGGCTACCCGTGATATTGCTGAAGAGCTTGGCGGCGAATGGGCTGACCGCTTCCTCGTGCTTTACGGTA
TCGCCGCTCCCGATTCGCAGCGCATCGCCTTCTATCGCCTTCTTGACGAGTTCTTCTGAGCGGGACTCTG
GGGTTCGAAATGACCGACCAAGCGACGCCCAACCTGCCATCACGAGATTTCGATTCCACCGCCGCCTTCT
ATGAAAGGTTGGGCTTCGGAATCGTTTTCCGGGACGCCGGCTGGATGATCCTCCAGCGCGGGGATCTCAT
GCTGGAGTTCTTCGCCCACCCTAGGGGGAGGCTAACTGAAACACGGAAGGAGACAATACCGGAAGGAACC
CGCGCTATGACGGCAATAAAAAGACAGAATAAAACGCACGGTGTTGGGTCGTTTGTTCATAAACGCGGGG
TTCGGTCCCAGGGCTGGCACTCTGTCGATACCCCACCGAGACCCCATTGGGGCCAATACGCCCGCGTTTC
TTCCTTTTCCCCACCCCACCCCCCAAGTTCGGGTGAAGGCCCAGGGCTCGCAGCCAACGTCGGGGCGGCA
GGCCCTGCCATAGCCTCAGGTTACTCATATATACTTTAGATTGATTTAAAACTTCATTTTTAATTTAAAA
GGATCTAGGTGAAGATCCTTTTTGATAATCTCATGACCAAAATCCCTTAACGTGAGTTTTCGTTCCACTG
AGCGTCAGACCCCGTAGAAAAGATCAAAGGATCTTCTTGAGATCCTTTTTTTCTGCGCGTAATCTGCTGC
TTGCAAACAAAAAAACCACCGCTACCAGCGGTGGTTTGTTTGCCGGATCAAGAGCTACCAACTCTTTTTC
CGAAGGTAACTGGCTTCAGCAGAGCGCAGATACCAAATACTGTTCTTCTAGTGTAGCCGTAGTTAGGCCA
CCACTTCAAGAACTCTGTAGCACCGCCTACATACCTCGCTCTGCTAATCCTGTTACCAGTGGCTGCTGCC
AGTGGCGATAAGTCGTGTCTTACCGGGTTGGACTCAAGACGATAGTTACCGGATAAGGCGCAGCGGTCGG
GCTGAACGGGGGGTTCGTGCACACAGCCCAGCTTGGAGCGAACGACCTACACCGAACTGAGATACCTACA
GCGTGAGCTATGAGAAAGCGCCACGCTTCCCGAAGGGAGAAAGGCGGACAGGTATCCGGTAAGCGGCAGG
GTCGGAACAGGAGAGCGCACGAGGGAGCTTCCAGGGGGAAACGCCTGGTATCTTTATAGTCCTGTCGGGT
TTCGCCACCTCTGACTTGAGCGTCGATTTTTGTGATGCTCGTCAGGGGGGCGGAGCCTATGGAAAAACGC
CAGCAACGCGGCCTTTTTACGGTTCCTGGCCTTTTGCTGGCCTTTTGCTCACATGTTCTTTCCTGCGTTA
TCCCCTGATTCTGTGGATAACCGTATTACCGCCATGCATTAGTTATTAATAGTAATCAATTACGGGGTCA
TTAGTTCATAGCCCATATATGGAGTTCCGCGTTACATAACTTACGGTAAATGGCCCGCCTGGCTGACCGC
CCAACGACCCCCGCCCATTGACGTCAATAATGACGTATGTTCCCATAGTAACGCCAATAGGGACTTTCCA
TTGACGTCAATGGGTGGAGTATTTACGGTAAACTGCCCACTTGGCAGTACATCAAGTGTATCATATGCCA
AGTACGCCCCCTATTGACGTCAATGACGGTAAATGGCCCGCCTGGCATTATGCCCAGTACATGACCTTAT
GGGACTTTCCTACTTGGCAGTACATCTACGTATTAGTCATCGCTATTACCATGGTGATGCGGTTTTGGCA
GTACATCAATGGGCGTGGATAGCGGTTTGACTCACGGGGATTTCCAAGTCTCCACCCCATTGACGTCAAT
GGGAGTTTGTTTTGGCACCAAAATCAACGGGACTTTCCAAAATGTCGTAACAACTCCGCCCCATTGACGC
AAATGGGCGGTAGGCGTGTACGGTGGGAGGTCTATATAAGCAGAGCTGGTTTAGTGAACCGTCAGATCCG
CTAGCGCCACCATGGCAGCTGCTTACCTTGACCCCCACTTGAATCACACACCAAATTCGAGTACTAAGAC
TCACCTGGGTACTGGTATGGAACGTTCTCCTGGTGCAATGGAGCGAGTATTAAAGGTCTTTCATTATTTT
GAAAGCAATAGTGAGCCAACCACCTGGGCCAGTATTATCAGGCATGGAGATGCTACTGATGTCAGGGGCA
TCATTCAGAAGATAGTGGACAGTCACAAAGTAAAGCATGTGGCCTGCTATGGATTCCGCCTCAGTCACCT
GCGGTCAGAGGAGGTTCACTGGCTTCACGTGGATATGGGCGTCTCCAGTGTGAGGGAGAAGTATGAGCTT
GCTCACCCACCAGAGGAGTGGAAATATGAATTGAGAATTCGTTATTTGCCAAAAGGATTTCTAAACCAGT
TTACTGAAGATAAGCCAACTTTGAATTTCTTCTATCAACAGGTGAAGAGCGATTATATGTTAGAGATAGC
TGATCAAGTGGACCAGGAAATTGCTTTGAAGTTGGGTTGTCTAGAAATACGGCGATCATACTGGGAGATG
CGGGGCAATGCACTAGAAAAGAAGTCTAACTATGAAGTATTAGAAAAAGATGTTGGTTTAAAGCGATTTT
TTCCTAAGAGTTTACTGGATTCTGTCAAGGCCAAAACACTAAGAAAACTGATCCAACAAACATTTAGACA
ATTTGCCAACCTTAATAGAGAAGAAAGTATTCTGAAATTCTTTGAGATCCTGTCTCCAGTCTACAGATTT
GATAAGGAATGCTTCAAGTGTGCTCTTGGTTCAAGCTGGATTATTTCAGTGGAACTGGCAATCGGCCCAG
AAGAAGGAATCAGTTACCTAACGGACAAGGGCTGCAATCCCACACATCTTGCTGACTTCACTCAAGTGCA
AACCATTCAGTATTCAAACAGTGAAGACAAGGACAGAAAAGGAATGCTACAACTAAAAATAGCAGGTGCA
CCCGAGCCTCTGACAGTGACGGCACCATCCCTAACCATTGCGGAGAATATGGCTGACCTAATAGATGGGT
ACTGCCGGCTGGTGAATGGAACCTCGCAGTCATTTATCATCAGACCTCAGAAAGAAGGTGAACGGGCTTT
GCCATCAATACCAAAGTTGGCCAACAGCGAAAAGCAAGGCATGCGGACACACGCCGTCTCTGTGTCAGAA
ACAGATGATTATGCTGAGATTATAGATGAAGAAGATACTTACACCATGCCCTCAACCAGGGATTATGAGA
TTCAAAGAGAAAGAATAGAACTTGGACGATGTATTGGAGAAGGCCAATTTGGAGATGTACATCAAGGCAT
TTATATGAGTCCAGAGAATCCAGCTTTGGCGGTTGCAATTAAAACATGTAAAAACTGTACTTCGGACAGC
GTGAGAGAGAAATTTCTTCAAGAAGCCTTAACAATGCGTCAGTTTGACCATCCTCATATTGTGAAGCTGA
TTGGAGTCATCACAGAGAATCCTGTCTGGATAATCATGGAGCTGTGCACACTTGGAGAGCTGAGGTCATT
TTTGCAAGTAAGGAAATACAGTTTGGATCTAGCATCTTTGATCCTGTATGCCTATCAGCTTAGTACAGCT
CTTGCATATCTAGAGAGCAAAAGATTTGTACACAGGGACATTGCTGCTCGGAATGTTCTGGTGTCCTCAA
ATGATTGTGTAAAATTAGGAGACTTTGGATTATCCCGATATATGGAAGATAGTACTTACTACAAAGCTTC
CAAAGGAAAATTGCCTATTAAATGGATGGCTCCAGAGTCAATCAATTTTCGACGTTTTACCTCAGCTAGT
GACGTATGGATGTTTGGTGTGTGTATGTGGGAGATACTGATGCATGGTGTGAAGCCTTTTCAAGGAGTGA
AGAACAATGATGTAATCGGTCGAATTGAAAATGGGGAAAGATTACCAATGCCTCCAAATTGTCCTCCTAC
CCTCTACAGCCTTATGACGAAATGCTGGGCCTATGACCCCAGCAGGCGGCCCAGGTTTACTGAACTTAAA
GCTCAGCTCAGCACAATCCTGGAGGAAGAGAAGGCTCAGCAAGAAGAGCGCATGAGGATGGAGTCCAGAA
GACAGGCCACAGTGTCCTGGGACTCCGGAGGGTCTGATGAAGCACCGCCCAAGCCCAGCAGACCGGGTTA
TCCCAGTCCGAGGTCCAGCGAAGGATTTTATCCCAGCCCACAGCACATGGTACAAACCAATCATTACCAG
GTTTCTGGCTACCCTGGTTCACATGGAATCACAGCCATGGCTGGCAGCATCTATCCAGGTCAGGCATCTC
TTTTGGACCAAACAGATTCATGGAATCATAGACCTCAGGAGATAGCAATGTGGCAGCCCAATGTGGAGGA
CTCTACAGTATTGGACCTGCGAGGGATTGGGCAAGTGTTGCCAACCCATCTGATGGAAGAGCGTCTAATC
CGACAGCAACAGGAAATGGAAGAAGATCAGCGCTGGCTGGAAAAAGAGGAAAGATTTCTGAAACCTGATG
TGAGACTCTCTCGAGGCAGTATTGACAGGGAGGATGGAAGTCTTCAGGGTCCGATTGGAAACCAACATAT
ATATCAGCCTGTGGGTAAACCAGATCCTGCAGCTCCACCAAAGAAACCGCCTCGCCCTGGAGCTCCCGGT
CATCTGGGAAGCCTTGCCAGCCTCAGCAGCCCTGCTGACAGCTACAACGAGGGTGTCAAGCCATGGAGGC
TTCAGCCCCAGGAAATCAGCCCCCCTCCTACTGCCAACCTGGACCGGTCGAATGATAAGGTGTACGAGAA
TGTGACGGGCCTGGTGAAAGCTGTCATCGAGATGTCCAGTAAAATCCAGCCAGCCCCACCAGAGGAGTAT
GTCCCTATGGTGAAGGAAGTCGGCTTGGCCCTGAGGACATTATTGGCCACTGTGGATGAGACCATTCCCC
TCCTACCAGCCAGCACCCACCGAGAGATTGAGATGGCACAGAAGCTATTGAACTCTGACCTGGGTGAGCT
CATCAACAAGATGAAACTGGCCCAGCAGTATGTCATGACCAGCCTCCAGCAAGAGTACAAAAAGCAAATG
CTGACTGCTGCTCACGCCCTGGCTGTGGATGCCAAAAACTTACTCGATGTCATTGACCAAGCAAGACTGA
AAATGCTTGGGCAGACGAGACCACACAGCTCCGGAGGGGATCCACCGGTCGCCACCATGAGTGCGATTAA
GCCAGACATGAAGATCAACCTCCGTATGGAAGGCAACGTAAACGGGCACCACTTTGTGATCGACGGAGAT
GGTACAGGCAAGCCTTTTGAGGGAAAACAGAGTATGGATCTTGAAGTCAAAGAGGGCGGACCTCTGCCTT
TTGCCTTTGATATCCTGACCACTGCATTCCATTACGGCAACAGGGTATTCGCCGAATATCCAGACCACAT
ACAAGACTATTTTAAGCAGTCGTTTCCTAAGGGGTATTCGTGGGAACGAAGCTTGACTTTCGAAGACGGG
GGCATTTGCATTGCCAGAAACGACATAACAATGGAAGGGGACACTTTCTATAATAAAGTTCGATTTCACG
GTGTAAACTTTCCCGCCAATGGTCCAGTTATGCAGAAGAAGACGCTGAAATGGGAGCCCTCCACTGAGAA
AATGTATGTGCGTGATGGAGTGCTGACTGGTGATATTCGCATGGCTTTGTTGCTTGAAGGAAATGCCCAT
TACCGATGTGACTTCAGAACTACTTACAAAGCTAAGGAGAAGGGTGTCAAGTTACCAGGCTACCACTTTG
TGGACCACTGCATTGAGATTTTAAGCCATGACAAAGATTACAACAAG
